Addgene plasmid #90245: YFP-HA-DAT R60A
Purpose: Expresses YFP-HA-DAT R60A mutant in mammalian cells
Depositing lab: Alexander Sorkin. Depositing organization: University of Colorado Denver and Anschutz Medical Campus. Publication: Negative regulation of dopamine transporter endocytosis by membrane-proximal N-terminal residues. Sorkina T, Richards TL, Rao A, Zahniser NR, Sorkin A. J Neurosci. 2009 Feb 4;29(5):1361-74. doi: 10.1523/JNEUROSCI.3250-08.2009. PubMed 19193883.
Backbone
  Vector backbone: pEYFP-C1
  Backbone size w/o insert (bp): 4731
  Total vector size (bp): 6589
  Vector type: Mammalian Expression
Growth in bacteria
  Bacterial resistance: Kanamycin, 50 μg/mL
  Growth temperature: 37°C
  Growth strain: DH5alpha
  Copy number: High Copy
Gene/Insert
  Gene/Insert name: DAT (dopamine transporter)
  Species: H. sapiens (human)
  Insert size (bp): 1863
  Mutation: inserted HA tag (see YFP-HA-DAT), mutated R60 to A
  Entrez Gene: SLC6A3 (a.k.a. DAT, DAT1, PKDYS, PKDYS1)
  Promoter: CMV
  Cloning method: Unknown
  Sequencing primers: 5′ NO; 3′ NO
Terms and licenses: Academic/Nonprofit Terms; Industry Terms: Not Available to Industry
How to cite: YFP-HA-DAT R60A was a gift from Alexander Sorkin (Addgene plasmid # 90245 ; http://n2t.net/addgene:90245 ; RRID:Addgene_90245)
