[The description below was written by a language model from this plasmid's Addgene catalogue record and pLannotate feature annotations shown in this document.]
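Description:
YFP-HA-DAT R60A is a mammalian expression plasmid built on the pEYFP-C1 backbone, about 6.6 kb in total. It encodes the human dopamine transporter (DAT, gene SLC6A3) fused at its N-terminus to EYFP. Transcription is driven by the human cytomegalovirus immediate-early enhancer and promoter. The EYFP coding sequence is followed by a short remnant of the multiple cloning site that acts as a linker into the roughly 1.86 kb DAT open reading frame, and an SV40 polyadenylation signal terminates the transcript. According to the record, the transporter also carries an inserted HA epitope tag, as in the parental YFP-HA-DAT construct. The feature table does not annotate this tag separately, and its exact position is not stated. The defining change is the substitution of arginine 60 with alanine.

The plasmid replicates in bacteria from a high-copy ColE1/pUC-type origin and also contains an f1 phage origin. A single Tn5 aminoglycoside phosphotransferase gene (NeoR/KanR) serves two selection roles. A bacterial bla-type promoter drives it for kanamycin selection in E. coli, and the SV40 enhancer/early promoter, paired with an HSV TK polyadenylation signal, drives it for G418 selection of transfected mammalian cells. The short large T antigen, ble and bGH poly(A) fragments in the annotation appear to be backbone remnants or partial matches rather than functional elements.

The construct is intended to express a fluorescent, epitope-tagged DAT mutant in mammalian cells. The associated study concerns negative regulation of DAT endocytosis by membrane-proximal N-terminal residues. This suggests the R60A mutant is used to test how that residue affects transporter trafficking, with YFP fluorescence and the HA tag available for detection.
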