Features (pLannotate 1.2.2; 15 found; start..end, strand, type, name):
     61..364     +  enhancer       CMV enhancer: human cytomegalovirus immediate early enhancer
    365..568     +  promoter       CMV promoter: human cytomegalovirus (CMV) immediate early promoter
    613..1329    +  CDS            EYFP: EYFP is a basic (constitutively fluorescent) green/yellow fluorescent protein published in 1996, derived from Aequorea victoria. It is reported to be a very rapidly-maturing weak dimer with high acid sensitivity.
   1330..1380    +  misc_feature   MCS (fragment): multiple cloning site
   1381..3240    +  CDS            SLC6A3: SC6A3_HUMAN - Also known as DAT1. Experimental evidence at protein level: Swiss-Prot protein existence level 1. Amine transporter (PubMed:1406597, PubMed:8302271, PubMed:15505207). Terminates the action of dopamine by its high affinity sodium-dependent reuptake into presynaptic terminals (By similarity). Regulator of light-dependent retinal hyaloid vessel regression, downstream of OPN5 signaling (By similarity). From Homo sapiens (Human).
   3270..3354    +  CDS            large T antigen (fragment): large T antigen from SV40 (simian virus 40)
   3377..3498    +  polyA_signal   SV40 poly(A) signal: SV40 polyadenylation signal
   3532..3960    -  rep_origin     f1 ori (sequence partly withheld): f1 bacteriophage origin of replication; arrow indicates direction of (+) strand synthesis
   3987..4091    +  promoter       AmpR promoter: bla
   4093..4450    +  promoter       SV40 promoter: SV40 enhancer and early promoter
   4485..5279    +  CDS            NeoR/KanR: aminoglycoside phosphotransferase from Tn5; aph(3')-II (or nptII); confers resistance to neomycin, kanamycin, and G418 (Geneticin®)
   5300..5452    +  CDS            ble (fragment): BLE_KLEPN - Experimental evidence at protein level: Swiss-Prot protein existence level 1. Binding protein with a strong affinity to the bleomycin family of antibiotics. Binds to CL990; an antimitotic-antibiotic compound. From Klebsiella pneumoniae.
   5511..5558    +  polyA_signal   HSV TK poly(A) signal: herpes simplex virus thymidine kinase polyadenylation signal (Cole and Stacy, 1985)
   5649..5665    -  polyA_signal   bGH poly(A) signal (fragment): bovine growth hormone polyadenylation signal
   5887..6475    +  rep_origin     ori: high-copy-number ColE1/pMB1/pBR322/pUC origin of replication
>Addgene plasmid #90245 | YFP-HA-DAT R60A | addgene full sequence | sequence record 178481 | Addgene NGS Result
TAGTTATTAATAGTAATCAATTACGGGGTCATTAGTTCATAGCCCATATATGGAGTTCCGCGTTACATAA
CTTACGGTAAATGGCCCGCCTGGCTGACCGCCCAACGACCCCCGCCCATTGACGTCAATAATGACGTATG
TTCCCATAGTAACGCCAATAGGGACTTTCCATTGACGTCAATGGGTGGAGTATTTACGGTAAACTGCCCA
CTTGGCAGTACATCAAGTGTATCATATGCCAAGTACGCCCCCTATTGACGTCAATGACGGTAAATGGCCC
GCCTGGCATTATGCCCAGTACATGACCTTATGGGACTTTCCTACTTGGCAGTACATCTACGTATTAGTCA
TCGCTATTACCATGGTGATGCGGTTTTGGCAGTACATCAATGGGCGTGGATAGCGGTTTGACTCACGGGG
ATTTCCAAGTCTCCACCCCATTGACGTCAATGGGAGTTTGTTTTGGCACCAAAATCAACGGGACTTTCCA
AAATGTCGTAACAACTCCGCCCCATTGACGCAAATGGGCGGTAGGCGTGTACGGTGGGAGGTCTATATAA
GCAGAGCTGGTTTAGTGAACCGTCAGATCCGCTAGCGCTACCGGTCGCCACCATGGTGAGCAAGGGCGAG
GAGCTGTTCACCGGGGTGGTGCCCATCCTGGTCGAGCTGGACGGCGACGTAAACGGCCACAAGTTCAGCG
TGTCCGGCGAGGGCGAGGGCGATGCCACCTACGGCAAGCTGACCCTGAAGTTCATCTGCACCACCGGCAA
GCTGCCCGTGCCCTGGCCCACCCTCGTGACCACCTTCGGCTACGGCCTGCAGTGCTTCGCCCGCTACCCC
GACCACATGAAGCAGCACGACTTCTTCAAGTCCGCCATGCCCGAAGGCTACGTCCAGGAGCGCACCATCT
TCTTCAAGGACGACGGCAACTACAAGACCCGCGCCGAGGTGAAGTTCGAGGGCGACACCCTGGTGAACCG
CATCGAGCTGAAGGGCATCGACTTCAAGGAGGACGGCAACATCCTGGGGCACAAGCTGGAGTACAACTAC
AACAGCCACAACGTCTATATCATGGCCGACAAGCAGAAGAACGGCATCAAGGTGAACTTCAAGATCCGCC
ACAACATCGAGGACGGCAGCGTGCAGCTCGCCGACCACTACCAGCAGAACACCCCCATCGGCGACGGCCC
CGTGCTGCTGCCCGACAACCACTACCTGAGCTACCAGTCCGCCCTGAGCAAAGACCCCAACGAGAAGCGC
GATCACATGGTCCTGCTGGAGTTCGTGACCGCCGCCGGGATCACTCTCGGCATGGACGAGCTGTACAAGT
CCGGACTCAGATCTCGAGCTCAAGCTTCGAATTCTGCAGTCGACGGTACCATGAGTAAGAGCAAATGCTC
CGTGGGACTCATGTCTTCCGTGGTGGCCCCGGCTAAGGAGCCCAATGCCGTGGGCCCGAAGGAGGTGGAG
CTCATCCTTGTCAAGGAGCAGAACGGAGTGCAGCTCACCAGCTCCACCCTCACCAACCCGCGGCAGAGCC
CCGTGGAGGCCCAGGATGCGGAGACCTGGGGCAAGAAGATCGACTTTCTCCTGTCCGTCATTGGCTTTGC
TGTGGACCTGGCCAACGTCTGGCGGTTCCCCTACCTGTGCTACAAAAATGGTGGCGGTGCCTTCCTGGTC
CCCTACCTGCTCTTCATGGTCATTGCTGGGATGCCACTTTTCTACATGGAGCTGGCCCTCGGCCAGTTCA
ACAGGGAAGGGGCCGCTGGTGTCTGGAAGATCTGCCCCATACTGAAAGGTGTGGGCTTCACGGTCATCCT
CATCTCACTGTATGTCGGCTTCTTCTACAACGTCATCATCGCCTGGGCGCTGCACTATCTCTTCTCCTCC
TTCACCACGGAGCTCCCCTGGATCCACTGCAACAACTCCTGGAACAGCCCCAACTGCTCGGATGCCTATC
CTTATGACGTCCCTGACTACGCCTCGCTCCTCAACGACACTTTTGGGACCACACCTGCTGCCGAGTACTT
TGAACGTGGCGTGCTGCACCTCCACCAGAGCCATGGCATCGACGACCTGGGGCCTCCGCGGTGGCAGCTC
ACAGCCTGCCTGGTGCTGGTCATCGTGCTGCTCTACTTCAGCCTCTGGAAGGGCGTGAAGACCTCAGGGA
AGGTGGTATGGATCACAGCCACCATGCCATACGTGGTCCTCACTGCCCTGCTCCTGCGTGGGGTCACCCT
CCCTGGAGCCATAGACGGCATCAGAGCATACCTGAGCGTTGACTTCTACCGGCTCTGCGAGGCGTCTGTT
TGGATTGACGCGGCCACCCAGGTGTGCTTCTCCCTGGGCGTGGGGTTCGGGGTGCTGATCGCCTTCTCCA
GCTACAACAAGTTCACCAACAACTGCTACAGGGACGCGATTGTCACCACCTCCATCAACTCCCTGACGAG
CTTCTCCTCCGGCTTCGTCGTCTTCTCCTTCCTGGGGTACATGGCACAGAAGCACAGTGTGCCCATCGGG
GACGTGGCCAAGGACGGGCCAGGGCTGATCTTCATCATCTACCCGGAAGCCATCGCCACGCTCCCTCTGT
CCTCAGCCTGGGCCGTGGTCTTCTTCATCATGCTGCTCACCCTGGGTATCGACAGCGCCATGGGTGGTAT
GGAGTCAGTGATCACCGGGCTCATCGATGAGTTCCAGCTGCTGCACAGACACCGTGAGCTCTTCACGCTC
TTCATCGTCCTAGCGACCTTCCTCCTGTCCCTGTTCTGCGTCACCAACGGTGGCATCTACGTCTTCACGC
TCCTGGACCATTTTGCAGCCGGCACGTCCATCCTCTTTGGAGTGCTCATCGAAGCCATCGGAGTGGCCTG
GTTCTATGGTGTTGGGCAGTTCAGCGACGACATCCAGCAGATGACCGGGCAGCGGCCCAGCCTGTACTGG
CGGCTGTGCTGGAAGCTGGTCAGCCCCTGCTTTCTCCTGTTCGTGGTCGTGGTCAGCATTGTGACCTTCA
GACCCCCCCACTACGGAGCCTACATCTTCCCCGACTGGGCCAACGCGCTGGGCTGGGTCATCGCCACATC
CTCCATGGCCATGGTGCCCATCTATGCGGCCTACAAGTTCTGCAGCCTGCCTGGGTCCTTTCGAGAGAAA
CTGGCCTACGCCATTGCACCCGAGAAGGACCGTGAGCTGGTGGACAGAGGGGAGGTGCGCCAGTTCACGC
TCCGCCACTGGCTCAAGGTGTAGCCCGGGATCCACCGGATCTAGATAACTGATCATAATCAGCCATACCA
CATTTGTAGAGGTTTTACTTGCTTTAAAAAACCTCCCACACCTCCCCCTGAACCTGAAACATAAAATGAA
TGCAATTGTTGTTGTTAACTTGTTTATTGCAGCTTATAATGGTTACAAATAAAGCAATAGCATCACAAAT
TTCACAAATAAAGCATTTTTTTCACTGCATTCTAGTTGTGGTTTGTCCAAACTCATCAATGTATCTTAAC
GCGTAAATTGTAAGCGTTAATATTTTGTTAAAATTCGCGTTAAATTTTTGTTAAATCAGCTCATTTTTTA
ACCAATAGGCCGAAATCGGCAAAATCCCTTATAAATCAAAAGAATAGACCGAGATAGGGT
[37 nt withheld, positions 3631-3667]
AAAGAACGTGGACTCCAACGTCAAAGG
[49 nt withheld, positions 3695-3743]
T
[91 nt withheld, positions 3745-3835]
G
[124 nt withheld, positions 3837-3960]
CAGGTGGCACTTTTCGGGGAAATGTGCGCGGAACCCCTATTTGTTTATTTTTCTAAATACATTCAAATAT
GTATCCGCTCATGAGACAATAACCCTGATAAATGCTTCAATAATATTGAAAAAGGAAGAGTCCTGAGGCG
GAAAGAACCAGCTGTGGAATGTGTGTCAGTTAGGGTGTGGAAAGTCCCCAGGCTCCCCAGCAGGCAGAAG
TATGCAAAGCATGCATCTCAATTAGTCAGCAACCAGGTGTGGAAAGTCCCCAGGCTCCCCAGCAGGCAGA
AGTATGCAAAGCATGCATCTCAATTAGTCAGCAACCATAGTCCCGCCCCTAACTCCGCCCATCCCGCCCC
TAACTCCGCCCAGTTCCGCCCATTCTCCGCCCCATGGCTGACTAATTTTTTTTATTTATGCAGAGGCCGA
GGCCGCCTCGGCCTCTGAGCTATTCCAGAAGTAGTGAGGAGGCTTTTTTGGAGGCCTAGGCTTTTGCAAA
GATCGATCAAGAGACAGGATGAGGATCGTTTCGCATGATTGAACAAGATGGATTGCACGCAGGTTCTCCG
GCCGCTTGGGTGGAGAGGCTATTCGGCTATGACTGGGCACAACAGACAATCGGCTGCTCTGATGCCGCCG
TGTTCCGGCTGTCAGCGCAGGGGCGCCCGGTTCTTTTTGTCAAGACCGACCTGTCCGGTGCCCTGAATGA
ACTGCAAGACGAGGCAGCGCGGCTATCGTGGCTGGCCACGACGGGCGTTCCTTGCGCAGCTGTGCTCGAC
GTTGTCACTGAAGCGGGAAGGGACTGGCTGCTATTGGGCGAAGTGCCGGGGCAGGATCTCCTGTCATCTC
ACCTTGCTCCTGCCGAGAAAGTATCCATCATGGCTGATGCAATGCGGCGGCTGCATACGCTTGATCCGGC
TACCTGCCCATTCGACCACCAAGCGAAACATCGCATCGAGCGAGCACGTACTCGGATGGAAGCCGGTCTT
GTCGATCAGGATGATCTGGACGAAGAGCATCAGGGGCTCGCGCCAGCCGAACTGTTCGCCAGGCTCAAGG
CGAGCATGCCCGACGGCGAGGATCTCGTCGTGACCCATGGCGATGCCTGCTTGCCGAATATCATGGTGGA
AAATGGCCGCTTTTCTGGATTCATCGACTGTGGCCGGCTGGGTGTGGCGGACCGCTATCAGGACATAGCG
TTGGCTACCCGTGATATTGCTGAAGAGCTTGGCGGCGAATGGGCTGACCGCTTCCTCGTGCTTTACGGTA
TCGCCGCTCCCGATTCGCAGCGCATCGCCTTCTATCGCCTTCTTGACGAGTTCTTCTGAGCGGGACTCTG
GGGTTCGAAATGACCGACCAAGCGACGCCCAACCTGCCATCACGAGATTTCGATTCCACCGCCGCCTTCT
ATGAAAGGTTGGGCTTCGGAATCGTTTTCCGGGACGCCGGCTGGATGATCCTCCAGCGCGGGGATCTCAT
GCTGGAGTTCTTCGCCCACCCTAGGGGGAGGCTAACTGAAACACGGAAGGAGACAATACCGGAAGGAACC
CGCGCTATGACGGCAATAAAAAGACAGAATAAAACGCACGGTGTTGGGTCGTTTGTTCATAAACGCGGGG
TTCGGTCCCAGGGCTGGCACTCTGTCGATACCCCACCGAGACCCCATTGGGGCCAATACGCCCGCGTTTC
TTCCTTTTCCCCACCCCACCCCCCAAGTTCGGGTGAAGGCCCAGGGCTCGCAGCCAACGTCGGGGCGGCA
GGCCCTGCCATAGCCTCAGGTTACTCATATATACTTTAGATTGATTTAAAACTTCATTTTTAATTTAAAA
GGATCTAGGTGAAGATCCTTTTTGATAATCTCATGACCAAAATCCCTTAACGTGAGTTTTCGTTCCACTG
AGCGTCAGACCCCGTAGAAAAGATCAAAGGATCTTCTTGAGATCCTTTTTTTCTGCGCGTAATCTGCTGC
TTGCAAACAAAAAAACCACCGCTACCAGCGGTGGTTTGTTTGCCGGATCAAGAGCTACCAACTCTTTTTC
CGAAGGTAACTGGCTTCAGCAGAGCGCAGATACCAAATACTGTTCTTCTAGTGTAGCCGTAGTTAGGCCA
CCACTTCAAGAACTCTGTAGCACCGCCTACATACCTCGCTCTGCTAATCCTGTTACCAGTGGCTGCTGCC
AGTGGCGATAAGTCGTGTCTTACCGGGTTGGACTCAAGACGATAGTTACCGGATAAGGCGCAGCGGTCGG
GCTGAACGGGGGGTTCGTGCACACAGCCCAGCTTGGAGCGAACGACCTACACCGAACTGAGATACCTACA
GCGTGAGCTATGAGAAAGCGCCACGCTTCCCGAAGGGAGAAAGGCGGACAGGTATCCGGTAAGCGGCAGG
GTCGGAACAGGAGAGCGCACGAGGGAGCTTCCAGGGGGAAACGCCTGGTATCTTTATAGTCCTGTCGGGT
TTCGCCACCTCTGACTTGAGCGTCGATTTTTGTGATGCTCGTCAGGGGGGCGGAGCCTATGGAAAAACGC
CAGCAACGCGGCCTTTTTACGGTTCCTGGCCTTTTGCTGGCCTTTTGCTCACATGTTCTTTCCTGCGTTA
TCCCCTGATTCTGTGGATAACCGTATTACCGCCATGCAT
